>Addgene plasmid #187875 | pKL2310 | addgene full sequence | sequence record 368897 | Addgene NGS Result
AGCTTTGACAGCTAGCTCAGTCCTAGGTATAATACTAGCGTCGACAGGATCCGAATTCGAGCTCGGTATA
AGGAGATATACCATGGCGACAAGTTTACCTACGCCCTCAGCAATTACGACTTCGGCGTTAGAGTATGCAT
TCCATACTCCCGCTCGCAATCTAACGAAATCTCGCGGAAAAAACATTCATCGTTATGTCAGTGTAAAGAT
GAGTAAGAGGATTACGGTAGAATCTACTCTAGAGTGTGATGCCTGCTATCACTTTGATTTTGAGCCAAGT
ATTGTTCGCTTTTGCGCTCAACCGATTCGATTTTTATATTATCTCAATGGTCAGTCTCACTCCTATGTTC
CTGACTTTCTAGTTCAATTTGATACCAACGAGTTTGTTCTATATGAAGTAAAGTCAGCTTATGCTAAGAA
CAAACCTGATTTTGATGTTGAATGGGAGGCGAAAGTAAAAGCAGCAACTGAACTAGGGCTAGAATTGGAG
CTTGTTGAAGAGAGTGATATTAGGGATACGGTTGTATTAAATAATCTTAAGCGCATGCATCGTTATGCTT
CGAAAGATGAGCTGAATAACGTACATAACTCTCTCTTAAAAATAATAAAGTACAATGGCGCCCAATCTGC
AAGATGCTTGGGAGAACAGTTGGGTTTAAAAGGCCGAACTGTTTTACCAATTTTGTGCGATTTGCTGTCA
AGGTGTTTACTCGATACACGTTTGGATAAGCCTCTATCTCTTGAATCTCGATTTGAGTTGGCCAGTTATG
GCTAAGAAAGGGTTCTCAAGTTTCCATAGAAAAGCAGTCTCTTCCCAAGATACGCTTGAATCGATAGAGC
TTGTCTCTAGCGCTAATTGTCTAGAAAGTGTTACGTATCAAGATATATCAGCATTTCCCGAAACAATTGC
GGTAGAGATTAATTTCCGATTAAGCATTCTTCGCTTTTTAGCGCGAAAGTGCGAAACCATTGTGGCCAAA
TCAATTGAACCACATCGTGTAGAGCTACAGCAAAACTATAGTAGAAAAATACCCAGTGCAATAACGATAT
ATCGATGGTGGCTTGCTTTTCGAAAATCAGACTACAACCCCATTAGCTTAGCACCTAATATCAAGGATAG
AGGTAATAGAGAGACAAAAGTGTCAACAGTTGTTGATTCTATTATGGAACAGGCAGTTGAAAGAGTTATA
TCTGGACGAAAAGTCAATGTTAGCTCTGCATATAAACGTGTTCGACGAAAAGTTCGTCAATACAATCTAA
CTCATGGAACGAAATACACGTATCCTAAGTACGAATCTGTAAGAAAGCGAGTAAAAAAGAAAACCCCATT
TGAGTTATTAGCCGCAGGGAAAGGGGAGAGAGTAGCTAAGAGAGAGTTTCGCCGAATGGGAAAAAAGATC
CTCACGTCTAGCGTGCTAGAGAGGGTTGAAATAGATCACACTGTCGTTGACCTTTTTGCAGTACACGAAG
AGTATCGAATCCCATTGGGCCGACCTTGGCTTACTCAATTGGTTGATTGTTACAGTAAAGCTGTAATCGG
TTTTTATTTAGGTTTCGAGCCTCCTAGCTATGTGTCGGTTTCCCTTGCACTTAAGAATGCAATACAACGC
AAAGATGACTTAATCTCCTCGTATGAATCGATCGAGAATGAATGGCTATGTTATGGCATCCCAGACCTAC
TCGTAACTGATAATGGTAAAGAGTTTTTGTCGAAAGCATTTGATCAAGCATGTGAATCACTATTGATCAA
TGTGCATCAAAATAAAGTTGAGACGCCCGACAACAAACCTCATGTTGAACGTAACTACGGGACTATTAAT
ACTTCTCTGTTAGACGATTTACCTGGGAAATCCTTCAGCCAGTACCTTCAAAGAGAAGGGTACGACTCTG
TGGGAGAAGCTACCCTTACACTCAATGAGATTAGAGAAATTTACTTAATTTGGTTGGTGGATATTTATCA
TAAAAAACCCAATCAGAGAGGCACTAATTGTCCTAATGTTGCGTGGAAAAAGGGTTGTCAAGAATGGGAA
CCAGAGGAGTTCTCTGGTTCTAAAGACGAATTAGACTTTAAATTTGCTATTGTTGATTACAAACAACTTA
CTAAAGTAGGGATAACTGTCTACAAAGAACTGAGTTATAGCAATGACCGTTTAGCTGAATATAGAGGGAA
GAAAGGAAACCATAAAGTTCAGTTCAAGTATAACCCTGAGTGTATGGCAGTTATTTGGGTGTTGGATGAG
GATATGAATGAGTACTTTACAGTTAATGCGATTGACTACGAATATGCAAGTAGAGTATCACTTTGGCAAC
ATAAATATAACATGAAATATCAAGCAGAACTAAATTCAGCAGAATATGATGAGGACAAGGAAATTGATGC
AGAAATAAAAATTGAAGAAATCGCAGATCGTTCAATTGTTAAGACTAACAAAATCAGAGCTCGGAGGCGT
GGCGCTAGGCATCAAGAGAATAGCGCAAGGGCTAAGTCAATCAGTAATGCGAACCCGGCCTCGATACAAA
AACATGAAGATGAAATCGTTAGTGCAGATAATGACGATTGGGATATTGATTATGTCTGAGAAATCGTCAA
ATGAGTGAAACGCGTGAGGCTCGTATATCAAGAGCTAAAAGGGCATTTGTATCCACACCGAGCGTTAGGA
AAATCTTGAGTTACATGGATAGATGTAGAGATCTATCAGACCTAGAGTCTGAGCCTACATGCATGATGGT
CTATGGTGCTTCGGGTGTAGGTAAAACGACCGTCATCAAGAAATACTTAAATCAAAACAGAAGAGAGTCC
GAAGCCGGGGGCGATATAATACCGGTTTTGCATATTGAGTTGCCAGACAATGCGAAGCCAGTAGATGCAG
CAAGGGAATTGCTGGTTGAAATGGGTGACCCGCTAGCACTTTATGAAACTGACTTAGCTAGATTGACGAA
AAGACTGACTGAATTAATCCCTGCGGTCGGCGTGAAGCTGATTATTATCGATGAGTTCCAACATTTGGTG
GAAGAAAGGTCAAATCGGGTTCTTACCCAAGTAGGTAATTGGCTAAAAATGATACTTAACAAAACGAAAT
GTCCAATTGTTATATTTGGTATGCCATACTCAAAAGTTGTACTGCAAGCAAACTCGCAACTTCACGGGCG
ATTTTCCATTCAGGTTGAACTGCGCCCCTTTAGCTACCAGGGAGGTAGAGGTGTATTTAAAACTTTTTTG
GAATACCTTGATAAAGCCCTACCTTTTGAAAAACAGGCTGGCTTAGCCAACGAAAGTTTGCAGAAAAAAT
TGTATGCATTCTCTCAGGGAAACATGCGTTCGTTGAGAAACCTTATTTATCAAGCATCTATCGAAGCAAT
TGATAATCAGCATGAGACGATAACCGAAGAAGATTTCGTTTTTGCATCGAAGTTGACATCGGGCGATAAA
CCCAACTCATGGAAAAATCCTTTTGAGGAGGGTGTTGAGGTAACAGAAGATATGTTACGACCGCCACCAA
AAGATATTGGTTGGGAGGACTATTTGAGACATTCAACCCCGAGAGTGAGTAAACCAGGTAGAAATAAAAA
CTTTTTCGAATAACCTAGGCTGCTGGAAGGAGATATACATATGTTTTTGCAAAGACCTAAACCTTACAGC
GATGAAAGTTTAGAAAGTTTCTTTATCCGAGTGGCTAACAAAAATGGCTACGGTGATGTCCATCGCTTCC
TAGAAGCCACTAAACGATTCCTTCAAGACATTGACCATAATGGCTATCAAACCTTTCCGACTGATATAAC
TCGGATAAACCCATACTCAGCTAAAAACAGTTCCAGCGCACGAACTGCGTCATTCCTGAAACTTGCACAA
TTGACATTTAATGAACCGCCAGAGCTACTTGGGTTGGCAATTAACAGAACAAACATGAAATACTCGCCGT
CAACTAGCGCGGTTGTTAGAGGTGCAGAAGTCTTTCCTCGCAGTTTACTACGGACGCACTCCATCCCCTG
CTGTCCTTTGTGTCTGCGAGAAAATGGCTACGCCTCCTACCTTTGGCACTTTCAGGGGTACGAATACTGC
CACAGCCATAACGTACCTTTAATTACCACTTGTAGCTGTGGTAAGGAGTTTGACTACCGAGTATCTGGGT
TAAAGGGCATTTGCTGCAAATGCAAGGAGCCTATCACCTTAACCAGCAGGGAGAACGGTCATGAGGCAGC
GTGTACTGTTTCAAACTGGCTTGCTGGCCATGAATCTAAACCTCTGCCAAATCTTCCTAAAAGCTACCGA
TGGGGTTTAGTTCATTGGTGGATGGGTATTAAAGATAGCGAGTTCGATCACTTTTCGTTCGTTCAATTTT
TCTCAAACTGGCCAAGGTCATTCCACTCGATAATCGAAGATGAAGTAGAGTTCAACCTTGAGCATGCTGT
TGTCAGCACGTCTGAATTACGACTAAAAGATCTTCTTGGTCGATTGTTTTTCGGTTCAATTCGGTTACCT
GAGCGGAATCTTCAACACAATATCATCCTTGGTGAGCTTCTCTGCTATTTAGAAAATCGTTTATGGCAAG
ACAAGGGATTAATCGCCAACCTCAAAATGAACGCGTTAGAGGCGACTGTAATGTTAAATTGTAGCCTCGA
TCAGATTGCATCAATGGTTGAACAACGCATCTTGAAGCCAAATCGAAAAAGCAAGCCCAACAGCCCTCTT
GATGTTACCGATTATCTATTTCATTTCGGCGATATTTTCTGTCTTTGGTTAGCTGAGTTCCAAAGCGATG
AGTTTAACCGTTCGTTTTATGTGTCGAGGTGGTAAATGCAAACTCTGAAAGAACTAATCGCATCCAATCC
TGACGACTTAACAACTGAACTTAAGAGAGCATTTCGTCCACTCACACCGCATATTGCAATTGATGGTAAT
GAACTTGACGCACTGACGATATTAGTCAATTTAACCGATAAGACTGATGATCAGAAAGACCTGCTCGATC
GAGCCAAATGCAAGCAAAAACTTCGAGATGAAAAATGGTGGGCTAGCTGCATAAATTGCGTTAATTACAG
ACAAAGCCATAACCCAAAATTCCCGGATATACGTTCTGAAGGCGTGATTCGAACCCAAGCCCTGGGTGAA
TTACCGAGTTTCCTACTCTCGTCCTCAAAAATCCCACCATACCATTGGTCATATAGCCATGATTCAAAAT
ACGTCAACAAAAGCGCATTCCTCACCAATGAGTTTTGTTGGGATGGTGAGATCTCATGTTTGGGTGAGCT
TCTTAAAGATGCAGATCACCCACTTTGGAATACTTTGAAAAAGTTAGGTTGTTCTCAAAAAACTTGCAAA
GCAATGGCAAAACAACTAGCTGATATTACTCTCACGACTATCAATGTCACACTCGCACCAAATTACCTGA
CTCAAATATCTCTCCCCGATAGTGATACATCCTACATTTCACTCTCTCCTGTTGCATCGCTATCGATGCA
AAGCCACTTTCATCAGAGGCTCCAAGATGAAAATCGGCATAGCGCGATAACGCGGTTTAGCCGAACTACC
AACATGGGGGTCACTGCGATGACATGTGGCGGCGCATTTAGAATGTTAAAGTCTGGCGCTAAGTTTTCCA
GCCCCCCTCATCACCGATTAAACAGTAAACGAAGTTGGTTGACGTCAGAGCATGTTCAGTCATTAAAACA
GTACCAGCGCCTCAACAAAAGCCTCATACCTGAAAACTCTCGGATTGCACTCCGTAGAAAATACAAAATC
GAGCTTCAAAATATGGTCAGATCTTGGTTTGCAATGCAAGACCATACCCTTGATTCGAACATACTTATCC
AACATTTGAATCATGACCTATCTTACTTAGGAGCCACAAAACGTTTTGCATACGATCCAGCGATGACCAA
GCTCTTTACTGAGCTTTTGAAACGAGAGTTATCAAATTCAATCAATAATGGTGAGCAACACACTAATGGA
TCGTTTTTAGTCCTACCGAATATCAGGGTTTGTGGCGCAACAGCTTTAAGCTCCCCGGTAACGGTGGGGA
TTCCATCACTTACAGCTTTCTTTGGCTTCGTTCACGCATTTGAACGGAATATAAATCGCACCACCTCATC
GTTTCGTGTTGAATCCTTTGCGATATGCGTCCATCAACTACATGTCGAGAAGCGAGGTTTGACAGCAGAG
TTTGTGGAAAAAGGCGACGGGACTATATCCGCTCCCGCGACCCGGGATGACTGGCAGTGTGATGTCGTAT
TTAGCCTTATTTTGAACACCAACTTTGCTCAACATATTGACCAAGATACGTTAGTTACATCACTACCAAA
GCGATTGGCTCGGGGTTCAGCAAAAATTGCGATTGATGACTTTAAACATATCAACTCATTCTCGACATTA
GAAACAGCGATCGAATCTCTGCCAATAGAAGCTGGTAGGTGGTTATCACTTTACGCACAGTCAAACAATA
ATCTAAGTGATCTATTAGCAGCCATGACAGAGGACCATCAGCTCATGGCAAGCTGCGTCGGTTACCACTT
GTTAGAAGAGCCCAAAGATAAACCAAACTCCCTCAGAGGTTACAAACACGCTATCGCCGAGTGCATCATT
GGACTCATTAACTCAATCACCTTTAGCTCAGAGACTGATCCCAACACAATCTTTTGGTCGCTAAAGAACT
ATCAAAACTACCTAGTGGTACAGCCAAGGAGTATCAACGATGAAACTACCGACAAATCTAGCCTATGAGC
GCTCTATCGACCCATCAGATGTCTGTTTTTTTGTCGTCTGGCCCGATGATAGAAAAACACCTTTAACCTA
CAATTCTCGTACTCTGCTCGGGCAAATGGAAGCGGCATCATTAGCCTATGATGTCTCAGGTCAACCAATA
AAAAGTGCCACCGCTGAGGCGTTAGCTCAAGGGAACCCTCATCAAGTTGATTTCTGCCACGTTCCATACG
GTGCGAGTCATATTGAATGCAGTTTCTCCGTCTCGTTTTCTTCTGAACTACGTCAACCATATAAGTGTAA
CTCAAGCAAAGTTAAACAAACGCTAGTGCAATTAGTCGAGCTCTACGAAACGAAAATCGGCTGGACTGAG
CTAGCAACCCGATATTTGATGAACATTTGCAACGGTAAATGGCTGTGGAAAAATACCCGTAAAGCCTATT
GCTGGAACATTGTACTTACACCTTGGCCTTGGAACGGGGAAAAGGTTGGATTTGAAGATATTCGTACTAA
CTACACCTCACGGCAAGACTTTAAAAATAATAAAAATTGGTCTGCTATAGTTGAAATGATCAAAACCGCA
TTTTCTAGTACTGATGGGCTGGCGATATTTGAAGTCAGGGCCACCTTGCACTTGCCAACGAATGCTATGG
TGCGGCCAAGCCAAGTTTTCACAGAAAAAGAAAGTGGCAGTAAAAGTAAATCTAAAACTCAAAACAGTCG
AGTTTTTCAGAGTACAACTATTGATGGTGAACGATCGCCAATACTAGGGGCCTTTAAAACGGGAGCAGCT
ATTGCAACCATTGACGACTGGTATCCTGAAGCCACTGAGCCACTAAGGGTCGGACGGTTTGGGGTTCATC
GCGAAGATGTCACTTGCTACCGTCATCCGTCTACCGGAAAAGATTTTTTCTCGATATTACAACAAGCAGA
GCACTATATTGAAGTGTTGAGCGCCAACAAAACTCCCGCTCAAGAAACTATCAACGACATGCACTTTTTA
ATGGCTAACCTGATTAAGGGTGGGATGTTCCAGCATAAAGGAGACTGACTGTGAAATGGTATTATAAGAC
AATCACCTTTCTGCCAGAGTTGTGCAACAACGAGTCACTGGCTGCAAAGTGTCTCCGCGTTCTGCATGGA
TTTAACTATCAGTATGAGACACGAAATATCGGCGTTTCATTTCCGCTTTGGTGTGATGCAACGGTTGGAA
AAAAGATTTCATTTGTCAGCAAGAACAAGATAGAACTCGACTTACTACTTAAACAACACTATTTCGTCCA
AATGGAACAACTTCAATACTTTCATATATCCAACACTGTTCTCGTCCCAGAAGATTGTACATACGTTTCC
TTTAGACGCTGTCAATCTATAGATAAGCTCACAGCAGCAGGGCTGGCAAGGAAAATCAGACGCCTGGAGA
AACGTGCTCTATCTAGAGGCGAGCAATTTGACCCATCATCTTTTGCTCAAAAAGAGCATACTGCAATAGC
GCACTACCACTCACTTGGGGAGTCCAGCAAACAGACGAACCGCAACTTTCGACTCAATATCAGGATGCTC
TCGGAGCAACCCCGTGAGGGGAACTCGATTTTTAGTAGCTATGGCTTATCAAATTCAGAAAACTCGTTTC
AGCCTGTACCCTTAATCTGACGATATACCATGGGTGAACTGCCGAGTAGGTAGCTGATAACGAGACCTCT
GTCTTGTCAGCTAGGGTGGTCTCGTGAACTGCCGAGTAGGTAGCTGATAACGGATCCGAATTCGCTGCTG
CCACCGCTGAGCAATAACTAGCATAACCCCTTGGGGCCTCTAAACGGGTCTTGAGGGGTTTTTTGCTGAA
ACCTCAGGCATTTGTTGTTGATACAACCATAAAATGATAATTACACCCATAAATTGATAATTATCACACC
CATAAATTGATATTGCCTCTTCATGGTCTAAACTTCAGTAAGTTTACGACATTTTCCTCGAGGTCATTTC
ATAACTTCGTATAATGTATGCTATACGAAGTTATCTTACTGCAGTAGTTTTGCTGAAATACTCGATTCAC
AAAAATATCAACTTATGGTTGTTTTGTGAGATATCAATATATGGTTGTTTTGTGGTTAAGTTGCTGATTA
TAAATAATTATTAAATATCACTTTATGGTTGCATCAACAGGTACCATTATTCTTAAATTATTCAATTAGA
TAATAATTGAATAATTTAACGATTTCCCTTTCATATTTGATATTGATTAGCTCACCAATCAATACAATTC
GCCGTCGTTCAATGAGAATGGATAAGAGGCTCGTGGGATTGACGTGAGGGGGCAGGGATGGCTATATTTC
TGGGAGCGAACTCCGGGCGATATCACTAGTTGTAGGGAGGGATCCATGGCTCGTGAAGCGGTTATCGCCG
AAGTATCAACTCAACTATCAGAGGTAGTTGGCGTCATCGAGCGCCATCTCGAACCGACGTTGCTGGCCGT
ACATTTGTACGGCTCCGCAGTGGATGGCGGCCTGAAGCCACACAGTGATATTGATTTGCTGGTTACGGTG
ACCGTAAGGCTTGATGAAACAACGCGGCGAGCTTTGATCAACGACCTTTTGGAAACTTCGGCTTCCCCTG
GAGAGAGCGAGATTCTCCGCGCTGTAGAAGTCACCATTGTTGTGCACGACGACATCATTCCGTGGCGTTA
TCCAGCTAAGCGCGAACTGCAATTTGGAGAATGGCAGCGCAATGACATTCTTGCAGGTATCTTCGAGCCA
GCCACAATCGACATTGATCTGGCTATCTTGCTGACAAAAGCAAGAGAACATAGCGTTGCCTTGGTAGGTC
CAGCGGCGGAGGAACTCTTTGATCCGGTTCCTGAACAGGATCTATTTGAGGCGCTAAATGAAACCTTAAC
GCTATGGAACTCGCCGCCCGACTGGGCTGGCGATGAGCGAAATGTAGTGCTTACGTTGTCCCGCATTTGG
TACAGCGCAGTAACCGGCAAAATCGCGCCGAAGGATGTCGCTGCCGACTGGGCAATGGAGCGCCTGCCGG
CCCAGTATCAGCCCGTCATACTTGAAGCTAGACAGGCTTATCTTGGACAAGAAGAAGATCGCTTGGCCTC
GCGCGCAGATCAGTTGGAAGAATTTGTCCACTACGTGAAAGGCGAGATCACCAAGGTAGTCGGCAAATAA
TGTCTAGCTAGAAATTCGTTCAAGCCGACGCCGCTTCGCGGCGCGGCTTAACTCAAGCGTTAGATGCACT
AAGCACATAATTGCTCACAGCCAAACTATCAGGTCAAGTCTGCTTTTATTATTTTTAAGCGTGCATAATA
AGCCCTACACAAATTGGGAGATATATCATGCATGACCAAAATCCCTTAACGTGAGTTTTCGTTCCACTGA
GCGTCAGACCCCGTAGAAAAGATCAAAGGATCTTCTTGAGATCCTTTTTTTCTGCGCGTAATCTGCTGCT
TGCAAACAAAAAAACCACCGCTACCAGCGGTGGTTTGTTTGCCGGATCAAGAGCTACCAACTCTTTTTCC
GAAGGTAACTGGCTTCAGCAGAGCGCAGATACCAAATACTGTCCTTCTAGTGTAGCCGTAGTTAGGCCAC
CACTTCAAGAACTCTGTAGCACCGCCTACATACCTCGCTCTGCTAATCCTGTTACCAGTGGCTGCTGCCA
GTGGCGATAAGTCGTGTCTTACCGGGTTGGACTCAAGACGATAGTTACCGGATAAGGCGCAGCGGTCGGG
CTGAACGGGGGGTTCGTGCACACAGCCCAGCTTGGAGCGAACGACCTACACCGAACTGAGATACCTACAG
CGTGAGCTATGAGAAAGCGCCACGCTTCCCGAAGGGAGAAAGGCGGACAGGTATCCGGTAAGCGGCAGGG
TCGGAACAGGAGAGCGCACGAGGGAGCTTCCAGGGGGAAACGCCTGGTATCTTTATAGTCCTGTCGGGTT
TCGCCACCTCTGACTTGAGCGTCGATTTTTGTGATGCTCGTCAGGGGGGCGGAGCCTATGGAAAAACGCC
AGCAACGCGGCCTTTTTACGGTTCCTGGCCTTTTGCTGGCCTTTTGCTCACATGTTCTTTCCTGCGTTAT
CCCCTGATTCTGTGGATAACCGTATTACCGCCTTTGAGTGAGCTGATACCGCTCGCCGCAGCCGAACGAC
CGAGCGCAGCGAGTCAGTGAGCGAGGAAGCGGAAGAGCGCCTGATGCGGTATTTTCTCCTTACGCATCTG
TGCGGTATTTCACACCGCATATGGTGCACTCTCAGTACAATCTGCTCTGATGCCGCATAGTTAAGCCAGT
ATACACTCCGCTATCGCTACGTGACTGGGTCATGGCTGCGCCCCGACACCCGCCAACACCCGCTGACGCG
CCCTGACGGGCTTGTCTGCTCCCGGCATCCGCTTACAGACAAGCTGTGACCGTCTCCGGGAGCTGCATGT
GTCAGAGGTTTTCACCGTCATCACCGAAACGCGCGAGGCAGGGTGCCTTGATGTGGGCGCCGGCGGTCGA
GTGGCGACGGCGCGGCTTGTCCGCGCCCTGGTAGATTGCCTGGCCGTAGGCCAGCCATTTTTGAGCGGCC
AGCGGCCGCGATAGGCCGACGCGAAGCGGCGGGGCGTAGGGAGCGCAGCGACCGAAGGGTAGGCGCTTTT
TGCAGCTCTTCGGCTGTGCGCTGGCCAGACAGTTATGCACAGGCCAGGCGGGTTTTAAGAGTTTTAATAA
GTTTTAAAGAGTTTTAGGCGGAAAAATCGCCTTTTTTCTCTTTTATATCAGTCACTTACATGTGTGACCG
GTTCCCAATGTACGGCTTTGGGTTCCCAATGTACGGGTTCCGGTTCCCAATGTACGGCTTTGGGTTCCCA
ATGTACGTGCTATCCACAGGAAAGATACCTTTTCGACCTTTTTCCCCTGCTAGGGCAATTTGCCCTAGCA
TCTGCTCCGTACATTAGGAACCGGCGGATGCTTCGCCCTCGATCAGGTTGCGGTAGCGCATGACTAGGAT
CGGGCCAGCCTGCCCCGCCTCCTCCTTCAAATCGTACTCCGGCAGGTCATTTGACCCGATCAGCTTGCGC
ACGGTGAAACAGAACTTCTTGAACTCTCCGGCGCTGCCACTGCGTTCGTAGATCGTCTTGAACAACCATC
TGGCTTCTGCCTTGCCTGCGGCGCGGCGTGCCAGGCGGTAGAGAAAACGGCCGATGCCGGGATCGATCAA
AAAGTAATCGGGGTGAACCGTCAGCACGTCCGGGTTCTTGCCTTCTGTGATCTCGCGGTACATCCAATCA
GCTAGCTCGATCTCGATGTACTCCGGCCGCCCGGTTTCGCTCTTTACGATCTTGTAGCGGCTAATCAAGG
CTTCACCCTCGGATACCGTCACCAGGCGGCCGTTCTTGGCCTTCTTCGTACGCTGCATGGCAACGTGCGT
GGTGTTTAACCGAATGCAGGTTTCTACCAGGTCGTCTTTCTGCTTTCCGCCATCGGCTCGCCGGCAGAAC
TTGAGTACGTCCGCAACGTGTGGACGGAACACGCGGCCGGGCTTGTCTCCCTTCCCTTCCCGGTATCGGT
TCATGGATTCGGTTAGATGGGAAACCGCCATCAGTACCAGGTCGTAATCCCACACACTGGCCATGCCGGC
CGGCCCTGCGGAAACCTCTACGTGCCCGTCTGGAAGCTCGTAGCGGATCACCTCGCCAGCTCGTCGGTCA
CGCTTCGACAGACGGAAAACGGCCACGTCCATGATGCTGCGACTATCGCGGGTGCCCACGTCATAGAGCA
TCGGAACGAAAAAATCTGGTTGCTCGTCGCCCTTGGGCGGCTTCCTAATCGACGGCGCACCGGCTGCCGG
CGGTTGCCGGGATTCTTTGCGGATTCGATCAGCGGCCGCTTGCCACGATTCACCGGGGCGTGCTTCTGCC
TCGATGCGTTGCCGCTGGGCGGCCTGCGCGGCCTTCAACTTCTCCACCAGGTCATCACCCAGCGCCGCGC
CGATTTGTACCGGGCCGGATGGTTTGCGACCGCTCACGCCGATTCCTCGGGCTTGGGGGTTCCAGTGCCA
TTGCAGGGCCGGCAGACAACCCAGCCGCTTACGCCTGGCCAACCGCCCGTTCCTCCACACATGGGGCATT
CCACGGCGTCGGTGCCTGGTTGTTCTTGATTTTCCATGCCGCCTCCTTTAGCCGCTAAAATTCATCTACT
CATTTATTCATTTGCTCATTTACTCTGGTAGCTGCGCGATGTATTCAGATAGCAGCTCGGTAATGGTCTT
GCCTTGGCGTACCGCGTACATCTTCAGCTTGGTGTGATCCTCCGCCGGCAACTGAAAGTTGACCCGCTTC
ATGGCTGGCGTGTCTGCCAGGCTGGCCAACGTTGCAGCCTTGCTGCTGCGTGCGCTCGGACGGCCGGCAC
TTAGCGTGTTTGTGCTTTTGCTCATTTTCTCTTTACCTCATTAACTCAAATGAGTTTTGATTTAATTTCA
GCGGCCAGCGCCTGGACCTCGCGGGCAGCGTCGCCCTCGGGTTCTGATTCAAGAACGGTTGTGCCGGCGG
CGGCAGTGCCTGGGTAGCTCACGCGCTGCGTGATACGGGACTCAAGAATGGGCAGCTCGTACCCGGCCAG
CGCCTCGGCAACCTCACCGCCGATGCGCGTGCCTTTGATCGCCCGCGACACGACAAAGGCCGCTTGTAGC
CTTCCATCCGTGACCTCAATGCGCTGCTTAACCAGCTCCACCAGGTCGGCGGTGGCCCATATGTCGTAAG
GGCTTGGCTGCACCGGAATCAGCACGAAGTCGGCTGCCTTGATCGCGGACACAGCCAAGTCCGCCGCCTG
GGGCGCTCCGTCGATCACTACGAAGTCGCGCCGGCCGATGGCCTTCACGTCGCGGTCAATCGTCGGGCGG
TCGATGCCGACAACGGTTAGCGGTTGATCTTCCCGCACGGCCGCCCAATCGCGGGCACTGCCCTGGGGAT
CGGAATCGACTAACAGAACATCGGCCCCGGCGAGTTGCAGGGCGCGGGCTAGATGGGTTGCGATGGTCGT
CTTGCCTGACCCGCCTTTCTGGTTAAGTACAGCGATAACCTTCATGCGTTCCCCTTGCGTATTTGTTTAT
TTACTCATCGCATCATATACGCAGCGACCGCATGACGCAAGCTGTTTTACTCAAATACACATCACCTTTT
TAGACGGCGGCGCTCGGTTTCTTCAGCGGCCAAGCTGGCCGGCCAGGCCGCCAGCTTGGCATCAGACAAA
CCGGCCAGGATTTCATGCAGCCGCACGGTTGAGACGTGCGCGGGCGGCTCGAACACGTACCCGGCCGCGA
TCATCTCCGCCTCGATCTCTTCGGTAATGAAAAACGGTTCGTCCTGGCCGTCCTGGTGCGGTTTCATGCT
TGTTCCTCTTGGCGTTCATTCTCGGCGGCCGCCAGGGCGTCGGCCTCGGTCAATGCGTCCTCACGGAAGG
CACCGCGCCGCCTGGCCTCGGTGGGCGTCACTTCCTCGCTGCGCTCAAGTGCGCGGTACAGGGTCGAGCG
ATGCACGCCAAGCAGTGCAGCCGCCTCTTTCACGGTGCGGCCTTCCTGGTCGATCAGCTCGCGGGCGTGC
GCGATCTGTGCCGGGGTGAGGGTAGGGCGGGGGCCAAACTTCACGCCTCGGGCCTTGGCGGCCTCGCGCC
CGCTCCGGGTGCGGTCGATGATTAGGGAACGCTCGAACTCGGCAATGCCGGCGAACACGGTCAACACCAT
GCGGCCGGCCGGCGTGGTGGTGTCGGCCCACGGCTCTGCCAGGCTACGCAGGCCCGCGCCGGCCTCCTGG
ATGCGCTCGGCAATGTCCAGTAGGTCGCGGGTGCTGCGGGCCAGGCGGTCTAGCCTGGTCACTGTCACAA
CGTCGCCAGGGCGTAGGTGGTCAAGCATCCTGGCCAGCTCCGGGCGGTCGCGCCTGGTGCCGGTGATCTT
CTCGGAAAACAGCTTGGTGCAGCCGGCCGCGTGCAGTTCGGCCCGTTGGTTGGTCAAGTCCTGGTCGTCG
GTGCTGACGCGGGCATAGCCCAGCAGGCCAGCGGCGGCGCTCTTGTTCATGGCGTAATGTCTCCGGTTCT
AGTCGCAAGTATTCTACTTTATGCGACTAAAACACGCGACAAGAAAACGCCAGGAAAAGGGCAGGGCGGC
AGCCTGTCGCGTAACTTAGGACTTGTGCGACATGTCGTTTTCAGAAGACGGCTGCACTGAACGTCAGAAG
CCGACTGCACTATAGCAGCGGAGGGGTTGGATCAAAGTACTTTAAAGTACTTTAAAGTACTTTAAAGTAC
TTTGATCCCGAGGGGAACCCTGTGGTTGGCATGCGGCTCACCTTCGGGTGGGCCTTTCTGCGGAGAGCGT
TCACCGACAAACAACAGATAAAACGAAAGGCCCAGTCTTTCGACTGAGCCTTTCGTTTTATTTGAGATCC
TTAA
Features (pLannotate 1.2.2; 13 found; start..end, strand, type, name):
      5..39      +  promoter       J23119 promoter: bacterial promoter (Registry of Standard Biological Parts BBa J23119)
   8488..8535    +  terminator     T7 terminator: transcription terminator for bacteriophage T7 RNA polymerase
   8681..8714    -  protein_bind   loxP: Cre-mediated recombination occurs in the 8-bp core sequence (GCATACAT). Cre recombinase
   9085..9870    +  CDS            SmR: aminoglycoside adenylyltransferase (Murphy, 1985); aadA; confers resistance to spectinomycin and streptomycin
  10116..10704   +  rep_origin     ori: high-copy-number ColE1/pMB1/pBR322/pUC origin of replication
  10890..11030   -  misc_feature   bom: basis of mobility region from pBR322
  11132..11171   -  CDS            rop (fragment): Rop protein, which maintains plasmids at low copy number; rop
  11374..11568   -  rep_origin     pVS1 oriV: origin of replication for the Pseudomonas plasmid pVS1 (Heeb et al., 2000)
  11634..12707   -  CDS            pVS1 RepA: replication protein from the Pseudomonas plasmid pVS1 (Heeb et al., 2000)
  13136..13765   -  CDS            pVS1 StaA: stability protein from the Pseudomonas plasmid pVS1 (Heeb et al., 2000)
  14325..14726   -  CDS            Y4CG_SINFN (fragment): Protein inferred from homology: Swiss-Prot protein existence level 3. From Sinorhizobium fredii (strain NBRC 101917 / NGR234).
  15015..15042   +  terminator     T7Te terminator: phage T7 early transcription terminator
  15043..15114   -  terminator     rrnB T1 terminator: transcription terminator T1 from the E. coli rrnB gene
