[The description below was written by a language model from this plasmid's Addgene catalogue record and pLannotate feature annotations shown in this document.]
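Description:
pKL2310 is an empty-backbone bacterial expression and CRISPR vector built on a modified pTF505 backbone. It is designed to deliver the INTEGRATE system (CRISPR RNA-guided integrase/transposase) for targeted genome engineering in Agrobacterium tumefaciens. It carries two replication systems. A high-copy ColE1/pUC-type origin, with the pBR322 bom mobilisation region and a residual rop fragment, supports propagation in E. coli. The pVS1 module (oriV, RepA replication protein and StaA stability protein) provides maintenance in Agrobacterium and related hosts. Selection in both hosts relies on the aadA aminoglycoside adenylyltransferase gene, which confers spectinomycin and streptomycin resistance.

The stated promoter is J23119, a strong constitutive synthetic bacterial promoter, which sits at the start of the sequence record. Between it and a T7 terminator lies a stretch of roughly 8.4 kb that the automated annotation leaves unlabelled. By position and the stated purpose, this region presumably encodes the INTEGRATE machinery, but neither the catalogue fields nor the feature table names its components, so its exact composition is not confirmed here. As an "empty" vector it presumably awaits a user-supplied target-specific guide, inserted by restriction cloning, though the record does not describe the cloning site.

A single loxP site lies just downstream of the T7 terminator and corresponds to the "loxP cargo" named in the purpose field. Inserting it at a chosen genomic locus would place a Cre recombination target there. The transposon ends flanking this cargo are not annotated. T7Te and rrnB T1 terminators near the end of the record insulate the expression unit from read-through transcription. The full sequence is 15,124 nt, considerably larger than the 6,149 bp listed for the backbone.
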