Addgene plasmid #187875: pKL2310
Purpose: (Empty Backbone) Empty pVS1-based INTEGRATE vector with loxP cargo
Depositing lab: Kan Wang. Depositing organization: Iowa State University. Publication: CRISPR RNA-guided integrase enables high-efficiency targeted genome engineering in Agrobacterium tumefaciens. Aliu E, Lee K, Wang K. Plant Biotechnol J. 2022 Jun 11. doi: 10.1111/pbi.13872. PubMed 35690588.
Backbone
  Vector backbone: modified pTF505
  Backbone manufacturer: Keunsub Lee
  Backbone size (bp): 6149
  Vector type: Bacterial Expression, CRISPR
  Promoter: J23119
Growth in bacteria
  Bacterial resistance: Spectinomycin and Streptomycin, 50 & 50 μg/mL
  Growth temperature: 37°C
  Growth strain: DH5alpha
  Copy number: High Copy
Gene/Insert
  Cloning method: Restriction Enzyme
  Sequencing primers: 5′ CAAAGTGTCTcCGCGTTCTG
Terms and licenses: Academic/Nonprofit Terms; Industry Terms: Not Available to Industry
How to cite: pKL2310 was a gift from Kan Wang (Addgene plasmid # 187875 ; http://n2t.net/addgene:187875 ; RRID:Addgene_187875)
